>Addgene plasmid #138017 | MYMH 5 | addgene full sequence | sequence record 274760 | Addgene NGS Result
TTGGACTCCTGTTGATAGATCCAGTAATGACCTCAGAACTCCATCTGGATTTGTTCAGAACGCTCGGTTG
CCGCCGGGCGTTTTTTATTGGTGAGAATCCAGGGGTCCCCAATAATTACGATTTAAATTGGCGAAAATGA
GACGTTGATCGGCACGTAAGAGGTTCCAACTTTCACCATAATGAAATAAGATCACTACCGGGCGTATTTT
TTGAGTTATCGAGATTTTCAGGAGCTAAGGAAGCTAAAATGGAGAAAAAAATCACTGGATATACCACCGT
TGATATATCCCAATGGCATCGTAAAGAACATTTTGAGGCATTTCAGTCAGTTGCTCAATGTACCTATAAC
CAGACCGTTCAGCTGGATATTACGGCCTTTTTAAAGACCGTAAAGAAAAATAAGCACAAGTTTTATCCGG
CCTTTATTCACATTCTTGCCCGCCTGATGAATGCTCATCCGGAATTTCGTATGGCAATGAAAGACGGTGA
GCTGGTGATATGGGATAGTGTTCACCCTTGTTACACCGTTTTCCATGAGCAAACTGAAACGTTTTCATCG
CTCTGGAGTGAATACCACGACGATTTCCGGCAGTTTCTACACATATATTCGCAAGATGTGGCGTGTTACG
GTGAAAACCTGGCCTATTTCCCTAAAGGGTTTATTGAGAATATGTTTTTCGTCTCAGCCAATCCCTGGGT
GAGTTTCACCAGTTTTGATTTAAACGTGGCCAATATGGACAACTTCTTCGCCCCCGTTTTCACCATGGGC
AAATATTATACGCAAGGCGACAAGGTGCTGATGCCGCTGGCGATTCAGGTTCATCATGCCGTTTGTGATG
GCTTCCATGTCGGCAGAATGCTTAATGAATTACAACAGTACTGCGATGAGTGGCAGGGCGGGGCGTAATT
TGACTTTTGTCCTTTTCCGCTGCATAACCCTGCTTCGGGGTCATTATAGCGATTTTTTCGGTATATCCAT
CCTTTTTCGCACGATATACAGGATTTTGCCAAAGGGTTCGTGTAGACTTTCCTTGGTGTATCCAACGGCG
TCAGCCGGGCAGGATAGGTGAAGTAGGCCCACCCGCGAGCGGGTGTTCCTTCTTCACTGTCCCTTATTCG
CACCTGGCGGTGCTCAACGGGAATCCTGCTCTGCGAGGCTGGCCGTAGGCCGGCCCTACCGGCGCGGCAG
CGTTACCCGTGTCGGCGGCTCCAACGGCTCGCCATCGTCCAGAAAACACGGCTCATCGGGCATCGGCAGG
CGCTGCTGCCCGCGCCGTTCCCATTCCTCCGTTTCGGTCAAGGCTGGCAGGTCTGGTTCCATGCCCGGAA
TGCCGGGCTGGCTGGGCGGCTCCTCGCCGGGGCCGGTCGGTAGTTGCTGCTCGCCCGGATACAGGGTCGG
GATGCGGCGCAGGTCGCCATGCCCCAACAGCGATTCGTCCTGGTCGTCGTGATCAACCACCACGGCGGCA
CTGAACACCGACAGGCGCAACTGGTCGCGGGGCTGGCCCCACGCCACGCGGTCATTGACCACGTAGGCCG
ACACGGTGCCGGGGCCGTTGAGCTTCACGACGGAGATCCAGCGCTCGGCCACCAAGTCCTTGACTGCGTA
TTGGACCGTCCGCAAAGAACGTCCGATGAGCTTGGAAAGTGTCTTCTGGCTGACCACCACGGCGTTCTGG
TGGCCCATCTGCGCCACGAGGTGATGCAGCAGCATTGCCGCCGTGGGTTTCCTCGCAATAAGCCCGGCCC
ACGCCTCATGCGCTTTGCGTTCCGTTTGCACCCAGTGACCGGGCTTGTTCTTGGCTTGAATGCCGATTTC
TCTGGACTGCGTGGCCATGCTTATCTCCATGCGGTAGGGGTGCCGCACGGTTGCGGCACCATGCGCAATC
AGCTGCAACTTTTCGGCAGCGCGACAACAATTATGCGTTGCGTAAAAGTGGCAGTCAATTACAGATTTTC
TTTAACCTACGCAATGAGCTATTGCGGGGGGTGCCGCAATGAGCTGTTGCGTACCCCCCTTTTTTAAGTT
GTTGATTTTTAAGTCTTTCGCATTTCGCCCTATATCTAGTTCTTTGGTGCCCAAAGAAGGGCACCCCTGC
GGGGTTCCCCCACGCCTTCGGCGCGGCTCCCCCTCCGGCAAAAAGTGGCCCCTCCGGGGCTTGTTGATCG
ACTGCGCGGCCTTCGGCCTTGCCCAAGGTGGCGCTGCCCCCTTGGAACCCCCGCACTCGCCGCCGTGAGG
CTCGGGGGGCAGGCGGGCGGGCTTCGCCCTTCGACTGCCCCCACTCGCATAGGCTTGGGTCGTTCCAGGC
GCGTCAAGGCCAAGCCGCTGCGCGGTCGCTGCGCGAGCCTTGACCCGCCTTCCACTTGGTGTCCAACCGG
CAAGCGAAGCGCGCAGGCCGCAGGCCGGAGGCTTTTCCCCAGAGAAAATTAAAAAAATTGATGGGGCAAG
GCCGCAGGCCGCGCAGTTGGAGCCGGTGGGTATGTGGTCGAAGGCTGGGTAGCCGGTGGGCAATCCCTGT
GGTCAAGCTCGTGGGCAGGCGCAGCCTGTCCATCAGCTTGTCCAGCAGGGTTGTCCACGGGCCGAGCGAA
GCGAGCCAGCCGGTGGCCGCTCGCGGCCATCGTCCACATATCCACGGGCTGGCAAGGGAGCGCAGCGACC
GCGCAGGGCGAAGCCCGGAGAGCAAGCCCGTAGGGGGGGCGCGCCCAGCTGTCTAGGGCGGCGGATTTGT
CCTACTCAGGAGAGCGTTCACCGACAAACAACAGATAAAACGAAAGGCCCAGTCTTTCGACTGAGCCTTT
CGTTTTATTTGATGCCTTTAATTAAAGCGGATAACAATTTCACACAGGAGAATTCGCGGCCGCTTCTAGA
GAATTGTGAGCGGATAACAATTGACATTGTGAGCGGATAACAAGATACTGAGCACATACTAGAGGAAGAG
GAGAAATACTAGATGCGTAAAGGAGAAGAACTTTTCACTGGAGTTGTCCCAATTCTTGTTGAATTAGATG
GTGATGTTAATGGGCACAAATTTTCTGTCAGTGGAGAGGGTGAAGGTGATGCAACATACGGAAAACTTAC
CCTTAAATTTATTTGCACTACTGGAAAACTACCTGTTCCATGGCCAACACTTGTCACTACTTTCGGTTAT
GGTGTTCAATGCTTTGCGAGATACCCAGATCATATGAAACAGCATGACTTTTTCAAGAGTGCCATGCCCG
AAGGTTATGTACAGGAAAGAACTATATTTTTCAAAGATGACGGGAACTACAAGACACGTGCTGAAGTCAA
GTTTGAAGGTGATACCCTTGTTAATAGAATCGAGTTAAAAGGTATTGATTTTAAAGAAGATGGAAACATT
CTTGGACACAAATTGGAATACAACTATAACTCACACAATGTATACATCATGGCAGACAAACAAAAGAATG
GAATCAAAGTTAACTTCAAAATTAGACACAACATTGAAGATGGAAGCGTTCAACTAGCAGACCATTATCA
ACAAAATACTCCAATTGGCGATGGCCCTGTCCTTTTACCAGACAACCATTACCTGTCCACACAATCTGCC
CTTTCGAAAGATCCCAACGAAAAGAGAGACCACATGGTCCTTCTTGAGTTTGTAACAGCTGCTGGGATTA
CACATGGCATGGATGAACTATACAAATAATAATACTAGAGCCAGGCATCAAATAAAACGAAAGGCTCAGT
CGAAAGACTGGGCCTTTCGTTTTATCTGTTGTTTGTCGGTGAACGCTCTCTACTAGAGTCACACTGGCTC
ACCTTCGGGTGGGCCTTTCTGCGTTTATATACTAGTAGCGGCCGCTGCAGC
Features (pLannotate 1.2.2; 14 found; start..end, strand, type, name):
      4..98      +  terminator     lambda t0 terminator: transcription terminator from phage lambda
    146..248     +  promoter       cat promoter: promoter of the E. coli cat gene encoding chloramphenicol acetyltransferase
    249..905     +  CDS            cat: CAT_ECOLX - Experimental evidence at protein level: Swiss-Prot protein existence level 1. This enzyme is an effector of chloramphenicol resistance in bacteria. From Escherichia coli. This protein is used as a marker in many commonly used cloning vectors, such as pACYC184.
   1057..1165    +  oriT           oriT: incP origin of transfer
   1176..1838    -  CDS            pBBR1 Rep: replication protein for the broad-host-range plasmid pBBR1 from Bordetella bronchiseptica
   1839..2610    -  rep_origin     pBBR1 oriV: replication origin of the broad-host-range plasmid pBBR1 from Bordetella bronchiseptica; requires the pBBR1 Rep protein for replication
   2725..2811    -  terminator     rrnB T1 terminator: Escherichia coli rrnB; transcription terminator T1 from the E. coli rrnB gene
   2850..2871    +  misc_feature   BioBrick prefix: BioBrick prefix for parts that do not start with "ATG"
   2874..2890    +  protein_bind   lac operator: The lac repressor binds to the lac operator to inhibit transcription in E. coli. This inhibition can be relieved by adding lactose or isopropyl-β-D-thiogalactopyranoside (IPTG). lac repressor encoded by lacI
   2897..2913    +  protein_bind   lac operator: The lac repressor binds to the lac operator to inhibit transcription in E. coli. This inhibition can be relieved by adding lactose or isopropyl-β-D-thiogalactopyranoside (IPTG). lac repressor encoded by lacI
   2953..3666    +  CDS            hfriFP: hfriFP is a fluorescent protein published in 2013, derived from Herbaspirillum frisingense.
   3689..3760    +  terminator     rrnB T1 terminator: transcription terminator T1 from the E. coli rrnB gene
   3776..3803    +  terminator     T7Te terminator: phage T7 early transcription terminator
   3810..3830    +  misc_feature   BioBrick suffix: universal suffix for all parts
