[The description below was written by a language model from this plasmid's Addgene catalogue record and pLannotate feature annotations shown in this document.]
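Description:
MYMH 5 is a bacterial expression plasmid built on pSEVA-331Bb, a BioBrick-compatible version of the modular SEVA broad-host-range backbone. It comes from a synthetic biology toolkit developed for controlling gene expression in Acetobacteraceae. The sequenced record is 3,831 nt. Replication relies on the pBBR1 oriV together with its cognate Rep protein, a system from Bordetella bronchiseptica that functions in many Gram-negative hosts. An incP oriT allows the plasmid to be mobilised by conjugation when transfer functions are supplied in trans. Selection is by chloramphenicol, through a cat gene driven by its own promoter. The lambda t0 and rrnB T1 terminators insulate the backbone modules from the cargo region. The catalogue lists the plasmid as high copy and propagated in DH5alpha.

The cargo sits between the BioBrick prefix and suffix and is a compact reporter cassette named 1AG-GFP. Two lac operator sites lie just after the prefix, which suggests a lac-regulated promoter, but neither the catalogue nor the feature table names the promoter. No lacI gene is annotated on the plasmid. A short untranslated stretch follows, and this presumably carries the ribosome binding site variant that is the point of the construct, recorded in the catalogue as a mutation. Next comes a roughly 714 bp fluorescent protein coding sequence, closed by rrnB T1 and T7Te terminators. The automated annotation labels this reading frame hfriFP, whereas the depositor describes it as GFP, so the exact reporter identity should be checked against the sequence.

The plasmid is one member of an RBS series in which fluorescence reports translation initiation strength. The depositor notes that expression varies with the host strain.
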