Addgene plasmid #138017: MYMH 5
Purpose: Encodes Ribosome Binding Site (RBS) variant using GFP as a reporter gene
Depositing lab: Meng How Tan. Depositing organization: Nanyang Technological University (NTU). Publication: An Expanded Synthetic Biology Toolkit for Gene Expression Control in Acetobacteraceae. Teh MY, Ooi KH, Danny Teo SX, Bin Mansoor ME, Shaun Lim WZ, Tan MH. ACS Synth Biol. 2019 Apr 19;8(4):708-723. doi: 10.1021/acssynbio.8b00168. Epub 2019 Mar 22. PubMed 30865830.
Backbone
  Vector backbone: pSEVA-331Bb
  Vector type: Bacterial Expression
Growth in bacteria
  Bacterial resistance: Chloramphenicol, 25 μg/mL
  Growth temperature: 37°C
  Growth strain: DH5alpha
  Copy number: High Copy
Gene/Insert
  Gene/Insert name: pSEVA-331Bb-1AG-GFP
  Species: Synthetic
  Mutation: GAA GAG GAG AAA
  Cloning method: Restriction Enzyme; 5′ cloning site Unknown (unknown if destroyed)
Terms and licenses: Academic/Nonprofit Terms; Industry Terms: Not Available to Industry
Depositor comments: Variable expression (depending on strain)
How to cite: MYMH 5 was a gift from Meng How Tan (Addgene plasmid # 138017 ; http://n2t.net/addgene:138017 ; RRID:Addgene_138017)
